Addgene plasmid #128574: pHalo-MyosinIIB-C25
Purpose: Studies of cellular contractility.
Depositing lab: Dylan Burnette. Publication: Muscle-specific stress fibers give rise to sarcomeres in cardiomyocytes. Fenix AM, Neininger AC, Taneja N, Hyde K, Visetsouk MR, Garde RJ, Liu B, Nixon BR, Manalo AE, Becker JR, Crawley SW, Bader DM, Tyska MJ, Liu Q, Gutzman JH, Burnette DT. Elife. 2018 Dec 12;7. pii: 42144. doi: 10.7554/eLife.42144. PubMed 30540249.
Backbone
  Vector backbone: pEGFP
  Backbone size w/o insert (bp): 3963
  Total vector size (bp): 10863
  Vector type: Mammalian Expression
  Selectable markers: Neomycin (select with G418)
Growth in bacteria
  Bacterial resistance: Kanamycin, 50 μg/mL
  Growth temperature: 37°C
  Growth strain: DH5alpha
  Copy number: High Copy
Gene/Insert
  Gene/Insert name: Myosin IIB (alt name: NM_005964.1)
  Species: H. sapiens (human)
  Insert size (bp): 6900
  GenBank ID: NM_005964.1
  Entrez Gene: MYH10 (a.k.a. NMMHC-IIB, NMMHCB)
  Promoter: CMV
  Tag / fusion protein: Halo (N terminal on backbone)
  Cloning method: Restriction Enzyme; 5′ cloning site AgeI (not destroyed); 3′ cloning site KpnI (not destroyed)
  Sequencing primers: 5′ CMV-F; 3′ SV40pA-R
Terms and licenses: Academic/Nonprofit Terms; Industry Terms: Not Available to Industry
How to cite: pHalo-MyosinIIB-C25 was a gift from Dylan Burnette (Addgene plasmid # 128574 ; http://n2t.net/addgene:128574 ; RRID:Addgene_128574)
