[The description below was written by a language model from this plasmid's Addgene catalogue record and pLannotate feature annotations shown in this document.]
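Description:
pHalo-MyosinIIB-C25 is a mammalian expression plasmid of about 10.9 kb built on a pEGFP-type backbone in which the fluorescent protein position is occupied by HaloTag. It carries a high-copy ColE1/pUC-type origin for propagation in E. coli and an f1 phage origin. A single NeoR/KanR (Tn5 aminoglycoside phosphotransferase) cassette serves both hosts. A bacterial bla-type promoter drives it for kanamycin selection in bacteria. The adjacent SV40 enhancer/early promoter, together with an HSV TK polyadenylation signal, drives it for G418 selection of transfected mammalian cells. The short "ble" and "large T antigen" fragments in the annotation are most likely partial matches to residual Tn5- and SV40-derived backbone sequence rather than functional genes.

The payload is the human non-muscle myosin IIB heavy chain (MYH10), recorded as an insert of roughly 6.9 kb cloned between AgeI and KpnI sites. It lies downstream of the HaloTag coding sequence, so the tag sits at the N terminus of the myosin, with a short gap between the two annotated coding regions that presumably encodes a linker. Transcription comes from the human cytomegalovirus immediate early enhancer and promoter and terminates at an SV40 poly(A) signal. HaloTag is a modified bacterial dehalogenase that bonds covalently to chloroalkane ligands, so the fusion can be labelled with a cell-permeable fluorescent dye of the user's choice, which is useful for live-cell and high-resolution imaging. The stated purpose is the study of cellular contractility. The associated publication concerns stress fibres giving rise to sarcomeres in cardiomyocytes, which fits use of the construct to visualise myosin IIB localisation and dynamics in actomyosin structures.
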