Features (pLannotate 1.2.2; 14 found; start..end, strand, type, name):
     71..374     +  enhancer       CMV enhancer: human cytomegalovirus immediate early enhancer
    375..578     +  promoter       CMV promoter: human cytomegalovirus (CMV) immediate early promoter
    623..1513    +  CDS            HaloTag®: modified bacterial dehalogenase that forms covalent bonds with chloroalkane derivatives
   1589..7513    +  CDS            MYH10: MYH10_HUMAN - Experimental evidence at protein level: Swiss-Prot protein existence level 1. Cellular myosin that appears to play a role in cytokinesis, cell shape, and specialized functions such as secretion and capping. Involved with LARP6 in the stabilization of type I collagen mRNAs for CO1A1 and CO1A2. During cell spreading, plays an important role in cytoskeleton reorganization, focal contacts formation (in the central part but not the margins of spreading cells), and lamellipodial extension; this function is mechanically antagonized by MYH9. From Homo sapiens (Human).
   7517..7542    +  misc_feature   MCS (fragment): multiple cloning site
   7554..7638    +  CDS            large T antigen (fragment): large T antigen from SV40 (simian virus 40)
   7661..7782    +  polyA_signal   SV40 poly(A) signal: SV40 polyadenylation signal
   7816..8244    -  rep_origin     f1 ori (sequence partly withheld): f1 bacteriophage origin of replication; arrow indicates direction of (+) strand synthesis
   8271..8375    +  promoter       AmpR promoter: bla
   8377..8734    +  promoter       SV40 promoter: SV40 enhancer and early promoter
   8769..9563    +  CDS            NeoR/KanR: aminoglycoside phosphotransferase from Tn5; aph(3')-II (or nptII); confers resistance to neomycin, kanamycin, and G418 (Geneticin®)
   9584..9736    +  CDS            ble (fragment): BLE_KLEPN - Experimental evidence at protein level: Swiss-Prot protein existence level 1. Binding protein with a strong affinity to the bleomycin family of antibiotics. Binds to CL990; an antimitotic-antibiotic compound. From Klebsiella pneumoniae.
   9795..9842    +  polyA_signal   HSV TK poly(A) signal: herpes simplex virus thymidine kinase polyadenylation signal (Cole and Stacy, 1985)
  10171..10759   +  rep_origin     ori: high-copy-number ColE1/pMB1/pBR322/pUC origin of replication
>Addgene plasmid #128574 | pHalo-MyosinIIB-C25 | addgene full sequence | sequence record 251676 | Addgene NGS Result
CGCCATGCATTAGTTATTAATAGTAATCAATTACGGGGTCATTAGTTCATAGCCCATATATGGAGTTCCG
CGTTACATAACTTACGGTAAATGGCCCGCCTGGCTGACCGCCCAACGACCCCCGCCCATTGACGTCAATA
ATGACGTATGTTCCCATAGTAACGCCAATAGGGACTTTCCATTGACGTCAATGGGTGGAGTATTTACGGT
AAACTGCCCACTTGGCAGTACATCAAGTGTATCATATGCCAAGTACGCCCCCTATTGACGTCAATGACGG
TAAATGGCCCGCCTGGCATTATGCCCAGTACATGACCTTATGGGACTTTCCTACTTGGCAGTACATCTAC
GTATTAGTCATCGCTATTACCATGGTGATGCGGTTTTGGCAGTACATCAATGGGCGTGGATAGCGGTTTG
ACTCACGGGGATTTCCAAGTCTCCACCCCATTGACGTCAATGGGAGTTTGTTTTGGCACCAAAATCAACG
GGACTTTCCAAAATGTCGTAACAACTCCGCCCCATTGACGCAAATGGGCGGTAGGCGTGTACGGTGGGAG
GTCTATATAAGCAGAGCTGGTTTAGTGAACCGTCAGATCCGCTAGCGCTACCGGTCGCCACCATGGCAGA
AATCGGTACTGGCTTTCCATTCGACCCCCATTATGTGGAAGTCCTGGGCGAGCGCATGCACTACGTCGAT
GTTGGTCCGCGCGATGGCACCCCTGTGCTGTTCCTGCACGGTAACCCGACCTCCTCCTACGTGTGGCGCA
ACATCATCCCGCATGTTGCACCGACCCATCGCTGCATTGCTCCAGACCTGATCGGTATGGGCAAATCCGA
CAAACCAGACCTGGGTTATTTCTTCGACGACCACGTCCGCTTCATGGATGCCTTCATCGAAGCCCTGGGT
CTGGAAGAGGTCGTCCTGGTCATTCACGACTGGGGCTCCGCTCTGGGTTTCCACTGGGCCAAGCGCAATC
CAGAGCGCGTCAAAGGTATTGCATTTATGGAGTTCATCCGCCCTATCCCGACCTGGGACGAATGGCCAGA
ATTTGCCCGCGAGACCTTCCAGGCCTTCCGCACCACCGACGTCGGCCGCAAGCTGATCATCGATCAGAAC
GTTTTTATCGAGGGTACGCTGCCGATGGGTGTCGTCCGCCCGCTGACTGAAGTCGAGATGGACCATTACC
GCGAGCCGTTCCTGAATCCTGTTGACCGCGAGCCACTGTGGCGCTTCCCAAACGAGCTGCCAATCGCCGG
TGAGCCAGCGAACATCGTCGCGCTGGTCGAAGAATACATGGACTGGCTGCACCAGTCCCCTGTCCCGAAG
CTGCTGTTCTGGGGCACCCCAGGCGTTCTGATCCCACCGGCCGAAGCCGCTCGCCTGGCCAAAAGCCTGC
CTAACTGCAAGGCTGTGGACATCGGCCCGGGTCTGAATCTGCTGCAAGAAGACAACCCGGACCTGATCGG
CAGCGAGATCGCGCGCTGGCTGTCGACGCTCGAGATTTCCGGCGAGCCAACCACTGAGGACTTTTCCGGA
GGTAGCGCATCCAGTGGGGGTGCGTCAGGCAGTGGCAGCGGATCTGGCGCGCAGAGAACTGGACTCGAGG
ATCCAGAGAGGTATCTCTTTGTGGACAGGGCTGTCATCTACAACCCTGCCACTCAAGCTGATTGGACAGC
TAAAAAGCTAGTGTGGATTCCATCAGAACGCCATGGTTTTGAGGCAGCTAGTATCAAAGAAGAACGGGGA
GATGAAGTTATGGTGGAGTTGGCAGAGAATGGAAAGAAAGCAATGGTCAACAAAGATGATATTCAGAAGA
TGAACCCACCTAAGTTTTCCAAGGTGGAGGATATGGCAGAATTGACATGCTTGAATGAAGCTTCCGTTTT
ACATAATCTGAAGGATCGCTACTATTCAGGACTAATCTATACTTATTCTGGACTCTTCTGTGTAGTTATA
AACCCTTACAAGAATCTTCCAATTTACTCTGAGAATATTATTGAAATGTACAGAGGGAAGAAGCGTCATG
AGATGCCTCCACACATCTATGCTATATCTGAATCTGCTTACAGATGCATGCTTCAAGATCGTGAGGACCA
GTCAATTCTTTGCACGGGTGAGTCAGGTGCTGGGAAGACAGAAAATACAAAGAAAGTTATTCAGTACCTT
GCCCATGTTGCTTCTTCACATAAAGGAAGAAAGGACCATAATATTCCTGGGGAACTTGAACGGCAGCTTT
TGCAAGCAAATCCAATTCTGGAATCATTTGGAAATGCGAAGACTGTGAAAAATGATAACTCATCTCGTTT
TGGCAAATTTATTCGGATCAACTTTGATGTAACTGGCTATATCGTTGGGGCCAACATTGAAACATACCTT
CTGGAAAAGTCTCGTGCTGTTCGTCAAGCAAAAGATGAACGTACTTTTCATATCTTTTACCAGTTGTTAT
CTGGAGCAGGAGAACACCTAAAGTCTGATTTGCTTCTTGAAGGATTTAATAACTACAGGTTTCTCTCCAA
TGGCTATATTCCTATTCCGGGACAGCAAGACAAAGATAATTTCCAGGAGACCATGGAAGCAATGCACATA
ATGGGCTTCTCCCATGAAGAGATTCTGTCAATGCTTAAAGTAGTATCTTCAGTGCTACAGTTTGGAAATA
TTTCTTTCAAAAAGGAGAGAAATACTGATCAAGCTTCCATGCCAGAAAATACAGTTGCGCAGAAGCTCTG
CCATCTTCTTGGGATGAATGTGATGGAGTTTACTCGGGCCATCCTGACTCCCCGGATCAAGGTCGGCCGA
GACTATGTGCAAAAAGCCCAGACCAAAGAACAGGCAGATTTTGCAGTAGAAGCATTGGCAAAAGCTACCT
ATGAGCGGCTCTTTCGCTGGCTCGTTCATCGCATCAATAAAGCTCTGGATAGGACCAAACGTCAGGGAGC
ATCTTTCATTGGAATCCTGGATATTGCTGGATTTGAAATTTTTGAGCTGAACTCCTTTGAACAACTTTGC
ATCAACTACACCAATGAGAAGCTGCAGCAGCTGTTCAACCACACCATGTTTATCCTAGAACAAGAGGAAT
ACCAGCGCGAAGGCATCGAGTGGAACTTCATCGATTTCGGGCTGGATCTGCAGCCATGCATCGACCTAAT
AGAGAGACCTGCGAACCCTCCTGGTGTACTGGCCCTTTTGGATGAAGAATGCTGGTTCCCTAAAGCCACA
GATAAAACCTTTGTTGAAAAACTGGTTCAAGAGCAAGGTTCCCACTCCAAGTTTCAGAAACCTCGACAAT
TAAAAGACAAAGCTGATTTTTGCATTATACATTATGCAGGGAAGGTGGACTATAAGGCAGATGAGTGGCT
GATGAAGAATATGGACCCCCTGAATGACAACGTGGCCACCCTTTTGCACCAGTCATCAGACAGATTTGTG
GCAGAGCTTTGGAAAGATGTGGACCGTATCGTGGGTCTGGATCAAGTCACTGGTATGACTGAGACAGCTT
TTGGCTCCGCATATAAAACCAAGAAGGGCATGTTTCGTACCGTTGGGCAACTCTACAAAGAATCTCTCAC
CAAGCTGATGGCAACTCTCCGAAACACCAACCCTAACTTTGTTCGTTGTATCATTCCAAATCACGAGAAG
AGGGCTGGAAAATTGGATCCACACCTAGTCCTAGATCAGCTTCGCTGTAATGGTGTCCTGGAAGGGATCC
GAATCTGTCGCCAGGGCTTCCCTAACCGAATAGTTTTCCAGGAATTCAGACAGAGATATGAGATCCTAAC
TCCAAATGCTATTCCTAAAGGTTTTATGGATGGTAAACAGGCCTGTGAACGAATGATCCGGGCTTTAGAA
TTGGACCCAAACTTGTACAGAATTGGACAGAGCAAGATATTTTTCAGAGCTGGAGTTCTGGCACACTTAG
AGGAAGAAAGAGATTTAAAAATCACCGATATCATTATCTTCTTCCAGGCCGTTTGCAGAGGTTACCTGGC
CAGAAAGGCCTTTGCCAAGAAGCAGCAGCAACTAAGTGCCTTAAAGGTCTTGCAGCGGAACTGTGCCGCG
TACCTGAAATTACGGCACTGGCAGTGGTGGCGAGTCTTCACAAAGGTGAAGCCGCTTCTACAAGTGACTC
GCCAGGAGGAAGAACTTCAGGCCAAAGATGAAGAGCTGTTGAAGGTGAAGGAGAAGCAGACAAAGGTGGA
AGGAGAGCTGGAGGAGATGGAGCGGAAGCACCAGCAGCTTTTAGAAGAGAAGAATATCCTTGCAGAACAA
CTACAAGCAGAGACTGAGCTCTTTGCTGAAGCAGAAGAGATGAGGGCAAGACTTGCTGCTAAAAAGCAGG
AATTAGAAGAGATTCTACATGACTTGGAGTCTAGGGTTGAAGAAGAAGAAGAAAGAAACCAAATCCTCCA
AAATGAAAAGAAAAAAATGCAAGCACATATTCAGGACCTGGAAGAACAGCTAGACGAGGAGGAAGGGGCT
CGGCAAAAGCTGCAGCTGGAAAAGGTGACAGCAGAGGCCAAGATCAAGAAGATGGAAGAGGAGATTCTGC
TTCTCGAGGACCAAAATTCCAAGTTCATCAAAGAAAAGAAACTCATGGAAGATCGCATTGCTGAGTGTTC
CTCTCAGCTGGCTGAAGAGGAAGAAAAGGCGAAAAACTTGGCCAAAATCAGGAATAAGCAAGAAGTGATG
ATCTCAGATCTAGAAGAACGCTTAAAGAAGGAAGAAAAGACTCGTCAGGAACTGGAAAAGGCCAAAAGAA
AACTCGACGGGGAGACGACCGACCTGCAGGACCAGATCGCAGAGCTGCAGGCGCAGATTGATGAGCTCAA
GCTGCAGCTGGCCAAGAAGGAGGAGGAGCTGCAGGGCGCACTGGCCAGAGGTGATGATGAAACACTCCAT
AAGAACAATGCCCTTAAAGTTGTGCGAGAGCTACAAGCCCAAATTGCTGAACTTCAGGAAGACTTTGAAT
CCGAGAAGGCTTCACGGAACAAGGCCGAAAAGCAGAAAAGGGACTTGAGTGAGGAACTGGAAGCTCTGAA
AACAGAGCTGGAGGACACGCTGGACACCACGGCAGCCCAGCAGGAACTACGTACAAAACGTGAACAAGAA
GTGGCAGAGCTGAAGAAAGCTCTTGAGGAGGAAACTAAGAACCATGAAGCTCAAATCCAGGACATGAGAC
AAAGACACGCAACAGCCCTGGAGGAGCTCTCAGAGCAGCTGGAACAGGCCAAGCGGTTCAAAGCAAATCT
AGAGAAGAACAAGCAGGGCCTGGAGACAGATAACAAGGAGCTGGCGTGTGAGGTGAAGGTCCTGCAGCAG
GTCAAGGCTGAGTCTGAGCACAAGAGGAAGAAGCTCGACGCGCAGGTCCAGGAGCTCCATGCCAAGGTCT
CTGAAGGCGACAGGCTCAGGGTGGAGCTGGCGGAGAAAGCAAGTAAGCTGCAGAATGAGCTAGATAATGT
CTCCACCCTTCTGGAAGAAGCAGAGAAGAAGGGTATTAAATTTGCTAAGGATGCAGCTAGTCTTGAGTCT
CAACTACAGGATACACAGGAGCTTCTTCAGGAGGAGACACGCCAGAAACTAAACCTGAGCAGTCGGATCC
GGCAGCTGGAAGAGGAGAAGAACAGTCTTCAGGAGCAGCAGGAGGAGGAGGAGGAGGCCAGGAAGAACCT
GGAGAAGCAAGTGCTGGCCCTGCAGTCCCAGTTGGCTGATACCAAGAAGAAAGTAGATGACGACCTGGGA
ACAATTGAAAGTCTGGAAGAAGCCAAGAAGAAGCTTCTGAAGGACGCGGAGGCCCTGAGCCAGCGCCTGG
AGGAGAAGGCACTGGCGTATGACAAACTGGAGAAGACCAAGAACCGCCTGCAGCAGGAGCTGGACGACCT
CACGGTGGACCTGGACCACCAGCGCCAGGTCGCCTCCAACTTGGAGAAGAAGCAGAAGAAGTTTGACCAG
CTGTTAGCAGAAGAGAAGAGCATCTCTGCTCGCTATGCCGAAGAGCGGGACCGGGCCGAAGCCGAGGCCA
GAGAGAAAGAAACCAAAGCCCTGTCACTGGCCCGGGCCCTCGAGGAAGCCCTGGAGGCCAAGGAGGAGTT
TGAGAGGCAGAACAAGCAGCTCCGAGCAGACATGGAAGACCTCATGAGCTCCAAAGATGATGTGGGAAAA
AACGTTCACGAACTTGAAAAATCCAAACGGGCCCTAGAGCAGCAGGTGGAGGAAATGAGGACCCAGCTGG
AGGAGCTGGAAGACGAACTCCAGGCCACGGAAGATGCCAAGCTTCGTCTGGAGGTCAACATGCAGGCCAT
GAAGGCGCAGTTCGAGAGAGACCTGCAAACCAGGGATGAGCAGAATGAAGAGAAGAAGCGGCTGCTGATC
AAACAGGTGCGGGAGCTCGAGGCGGAGCTGGAGGATGAGAGGAAACAGCGGGCGCTTGCTGTAGCTTCAA
AGAAAAAGATGGAGATAGACCTGAAGGACCTCGAAGCCCAAATCGAGGCTGCGAACAAAGCTCGGGATGA
GGTGATTAAGCAGCTCCGCAAGCTCCAGGCTCAGATGAAGGATTACCAACGTGAATTAGAAGAAGCTCGT
GCATCCAGAGATGAGATTTTTGCTCAATCCAAAGAGAGTGAAAAGAAATTGAAGAGTCTGGAAGCAGAAA
TCCTTCAATTGCAGGAGGAACTTGCCTCATCTGAGCGAGCCCGCCGACACGCCGAGCAGGAGAGAGATGA
GCTGGCGGACGAGATCACCAACAGCGCCTCTGGCAAGTCCGCGCTGCTGGATGAGAAGCGGCGTCTGGAA
GCTCGGATCGCACAGCTGGAGGAGGAGCTGGAAGAGGAGCAGAGCAACATGGAGCTGCTCAACGACCGCT
TCCGCAAGACCACTCTACAGGTGGACACACTGAACGCCGAGCTAGCAGCCGAGCGCAGCGCCGCCCAGAA
GAGTGACAATGCACGCCAGCAACTGGAGCGGCAGAACAAGGAGCTGAAGGCCAAGCTGCAGGAACTCGAG
GGTGCTGTCAAGTCTAAGTTCAAGGCCACCATCTCAGCCCTGGAGGCCAAGATTGGGCAGCTGGAGGAGC
AGCTTGAGCAGGAAGCCAAGGAACGAGCAGCCGCCAACAAATTAGTCCGTCGCACTGAGAAGAAGCTGAA
AGAAATCTTCATGCAGGTTGAGGATGAGCGTCGACACGCGGACCAGTATAAAGAGCAGATGGAGAAGGCC
AACGCTCGGATGAAGCAGCTTAAACGCCAGCTGGAGGAAGCAGAAGAAGAAGCGACGCGTGCCAACGCAT
CTCGGCGTAAACTCCAGCGGGAACTGGATGATGCCACCGAGGCCAACGAGGGCCTGAGCCGCGAGGTCAG
CACCCTGAAGAACCGGCTGAGGCGGGGTGGCCCCATCAGCTTCTCTTCCAGCCGATCTGGCCGGCGCCAG
CTGCACCTTGAAGGAGCTTCCCTGGAGCTCTCCGACGATGACACAGAAAGTAAGACCAGTGATGTCAACG
AGACGCAGCCACCCCAGTCAGAGTAAGGTACCGCGGGCCCGGGATCCACCGGATCTAGATAACTGATCAT
AATCAGCCATACCACATTTGTAGAGGTTTTACTTGCTTTAAAAAACCTCCCACACCTCCCCCTGAACCTG
AAACATAAAATGAATGCAATTGTTGTTGTTAACTTGTTTATTGCAGCTTATAATGGTTACAAATAAAGCA
ATAGCATCACAAATTTCACAAATAAAGCATTTTTTTCACTGCATTCTAGTTGTGGTTTGTCCAAACTCAT
CAATGTATCTTAACGCGTAAATTGTAAGCGTTAATATTTTGTTAAAATTCGCGTTAAATTTTTGTTAAAT
CAGCTCATTTTTTAACCAATAGGCCGAAATCGGCAAAATCCCTTATAAATCAAAAGAATAGACCGAGATA
GGGT
[37 nt withheld, positions 7915-7951]
AAAGAACGTGGACTCCAACGTCAAAGG
[49 nt withheld, positions 7979-8027]
T
[91 nt withheld, positions 8029-8119]
G
[124 nt withheld, positions 8121-8244]
CAGGTGGCACTTTTCGGGGAAATGTGCGCGGAACCCCTATTTGTTTATTTTTCTAAATACATTCAAATAT
GTATCCGCTCATGAGACAATAACCCTGATAAATGCTTCAATAATATTGAAAAAGGAAGAGTCCTGAGGCG
GAAAGAACCAGCTGTGGAATGTGTGTCAGTTAGGGTGTGGAAAGTCCCCAGGCTCCCCAGCAGGCAGAAG
TATGCAAAGCATGCATCTCAATTAGTCAGCAACCAGGTGTGGAAAGTCCCCAGGCTCCCCAGCAGGCAGA
AGTATGCAAAGCATGCATCTCAATTAGTCAGCAACCATAGTCCCGCCCCTAACTCCGCCCATCCCGCCCC
TAACTCCGCCCAGTTCCGCCCATTCTCCGCCCCATGGCTGACTAATTTTTTTTATTTATGCAGAGGCCGA
GGCCGCCTCGGCCTCTGAGCTATTCCAGAAGTAGTGAGGAGGCTTTTTTGGAGGCCTAGGCTTTTGCAAA
GATCGATCAAGAGACAGGATGAGGATCGTTTCGCATGATTGAACAAGATGGATTGCACGCAGGTTCTCCG
GCCGCTTGGGTGGAGAGGCTATTCGGCTATGACTGGGCACAACAGACAATCGGCTGCTCTGATGCCGCCG
TGTTCCGGCTGTCAGCGCAGGGGCGCCCGGTTCTTTTTGTCAAGACCGACCTGTCCGGTGCCCTGAATGA
ACTGCAAGACGAGGCAGCGCGGCTATCGTGGCTGGCCACGACGGGCGTTCCTTGCGCAGCTGTGCTCGAC
GTTGTCACTGAAGCGGGAAGGGACTGGCTGCTATTGGGCGAAGTGCCGGGGCAGGATCTCCTGTCATCTC
ACCTTGCTCCTGCCGAGAAAGTATCCATCATGGCTGATGCAATGCGGCGGCTGCATACGCTTGATCCGGC
TACCTGCCCATTCGACCACCAAGCGAAACATCGCATCGAGCGAGCACGTACTCGGATGGAAGCCGGTCTT
GTCGATCAGGATGATCTGGACGAAGAGCATCAGGGGCTCGCGCCAGCCGAACTGTTCGCCAGGCTCAAGG
CGAGCATGCCCGACGGCGAGGATCTCGTCGTGACCCATGGCGATGCCTGCTTGCCGAATATCATGGTGGA
AAATGGCCGCTTTTCTGGATTCATCGACTGTGGCCGGCTGGGTGTGGCGGACCGCTATCAGGACATAGCG
TTGGCTACCCGTGATATTGCTGAAGAGCTTGGCGGCGAATGGGCTGACCGCTTCCTCGTGCTTTACGGTA
TCGCCGCTCCCGATTCGCAGCGCATCGCCTTCTATCGCCTTCTTGACGAGTTCTTCTGAGCGGGACTCTG
GGGTTCGAAATGACCGACCAAGCGACGCCCAACCTGCCATCACGAGATTTCGATTCCACCGCCGCCTTCT
ATGAAAGGTTGGGCTTCGGAATCGTTTTCCGGGACGCCGGCTGGATGATCCTCCAGCGCGGGGATCTCAT
GCTGGAGTTCTTCGCCCACCCTAGGGGGAGGCTAACTGAAACACGGAAGGAGACAATACCGGAAGGAACC
CGCGCTATGACGGCAATAAAAAGACAGAATAAAACGCACGGTGTTGGGTCGTTTGTTCATAAACGCGGGG
TTCGGTCCCAGGGCTGGCACTCTGTCGATACCCCACCGAGACCCCATTGGGGCCAATACGCCCGCGTTTC
TTCCTTTTCCCCACCCCACCCCCCAAGTTCGGGTGAAGGCCCAGGGCTCGCAGCCAACGTCGGGGCGGCA
GGCCCTGCCATAGCCTCAGGTTACTCATATATACTTTAGATTGATTTAAAACTTCATTTTTAATTTAAAA
GGATCTAGGTGAAGATCCTTTTTGATAATCTCATGACCAAAATCCCTTAACGTGAGTTTTCGTTCCACTG
AGCGTCAGACCCCGTAGAAAAGATCAAAGGATCTTCTTGAGATCCTTTTTTTCTGCGCGTAATCTGCTGC
TTGCAAACAAAAAAACCACCGCTACCAGCGGTGGTTTGTTTGCCGGATCAAGAGCTACCAACTCTTTTTC
CGAAGGTAACTGGCTTCAGCAGAGCGCAGATACCAAATACTGTTCTTCTAGTGTAGCCGTAGTTAGGCCA
CCACTTCAAGAACTCTGTAGCACCGCCTACATACCTCGCTCTGCTAATCCTGTTACCAGTGGCTGCTGCC
AGTGGCGATAAGTCGTGTCTTACCGGGTTGGACTCAAGACGATAGTTACCGGATAAGGCGCAGCGGTCGG
GCTGAACGGGGGGTTCGTGCACACAGCCCAGCTTGGAGCGAACGACCTACACCGAACTGAGATACCTACA
GCGTGAGCTATGAGAAAGCGCCACGCTTCCCGAAGGGAGAAAGGCGGACAGGTATCCGGTAAGCGGCAGG
GTCGGAACAGGAGAGCGCACGAGGGAGCTTCCAGGGGGAAACGCCTGGTATCTTTATAGTCCTGTCGGGT
TTCGCCACCTCTGACTTGAGCGTCGATTTTTGTGATGCTCGTCAGGGGGGCGGAGCCTATGGAAAAACGC
CAGCAACGCGGCCTTTTTACGGTTCCTGGCCTTTTGCTGGCCTTTTGCTCACATGTTCTTTCCTGCGTTA
TCCCCTGATTCTGTGGATAACCGTATTAC
